Addgene plasmid #68562: pMpGWB108
Purpose: (Empty Backbone) Gateway binary vector designed for transgenic research with Marchantia polymorpha as well as other plants
Depositing lab: Takayuki Kohchi. Depositing organization: Kyoto University, Graduate School of Biostudies. Publication: Development of Gateway Binary Vector Series with Four Different Selection Markers for the Liverwort Marchantia polymorpha. Ishizaki K, Nishihama R, Ueda M, Inoue K, Ishida S, Nishimura Y, Shikanai T, Kohchi T. PLoS One. 2015 Sep 25;10(9):e0138876. doi: 10.1371/journal.pone.0138876. eCollection 2015. PONE-D-15-25288 PubMed 26406247.
Backbone
  Vector backbone: pMpGWB100
  Backbone manufacturer: Kohchi Lab., Kyoto University
  Backbone size (bp): 9502
  Modifications to backbone: MpEF1alpha promoter and Citrine coding sequence are cloned upstream and downstream of the Gateway cassette, respectively.
  Vector type: Plant Expression
  Promoter: MpEF1alpha promoter
  Selectable markers: Hygromycin
  Tag / fusion protein: Citrine (C terminal on insert)
Growth in bacteria
  Bacterial resistance: Chloramphenicol and Spectinomycin, 25 & 50 μg/mL
  Growth temperature: 37°C
  Growth strain: DB3.1
  Copy number: High Copy
Gene/Insert
  Cloning method: Gateway Cloning
Resource information
  A portion of this plasmid was derived from a plasmid made by: The Gateway cassette was provided by Tsuyoshi Nakagawa at Shimane University, Japan.
Terms and licenses: Academic/Nonprofit Terms; Industry Terms: Not Available to Industry
How to cite: pMpGWB108 was a gift from Takayuki Kohchi (Addgene plasmid # 68562 ; http://n2t.net/addgene:68562 ; RRID:Addgene_68562)
