[The description below was written by a language model from this plasmid's Addgene catalogue record and pLannotate feature annotations shown in this document.]
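Description:
pMpGWB108 is an empty Gateway destination binary vector for Agrobacterium-mediated plant transformation. It was built on the pMpGWB100 backbone and is intended mainly for the liverwort Marchantia polymorpha, although it can also be used in other plants. Outside the T-DNA, a ColE1/pMB1-type origin with a bom site supports high-copy replication in E. coli. The pVS1 oriV, RepA and StaA functions provide replication and stable maintenance in Agrobacterium. An aadA gene gives bacterial selection on spectinomycin. The unrecombined vector also carries chloramphenicol resistance within its Gateway cassette. Because that cassette encodes the CcdB toxin, the vector must be propagated in a ccdB-tolerant strain such as DB3.1.

Two units lie between the nopaline-type right and left border repeats. The first is the expression cassette. According to the catalogue entry, the MpEF1alpha promoter sits upstream of the attR1–CmR–ccdB–attR2 cassette. The feature table does not annotate this promoter, but an unannotated stretch precedes attR1 where it would be expected. The Citrine coding sequence and a NOS terminator follow attR2. An LR reaction with an entry clone replaces the CmR/ccdB segment with the gene of interest. If that gene lacks a stop codon and is in frame, the product is a C-terminal fusion to the yellow fluorescent protein Citrine. The second unit is the plant selection marker, a hygromycin phosphotransferase gene driven by an enhanced CaMV 35S promoter and ending in a CaMV poly(A) signal. The vector is suited to expressing Citrine-tagged proteins in transgenic plants, for example to study subcellular localisation. It belongs to a series of related vectors that offer four different selection markers.
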