Features (pLannotate 1.2.2; 29 found; start..end, strand, type, name):
     54..78      -  misc_feature   RB T-DNA repeat: right border repeat from nopaline C58 T-DNA
    144..298     -  CDS            lacZα (fragment): LacZα fragment of β-galactosidase; lacZ fragment
   2057..2181    +  protein_bind   attR1: mutant version of attR; recombination site for the Gateway® LR reaction LR Clonase™
   2218..2248    +  promoter       lac UV5 promoter: E. coli lac promoter with an "up" mutation
   2272..2301    +  promoter       cat promoter (fragment): promoter of the E. coli cat gene encoding chloramphenicol acetyltransferase
   2302..2961    +  CDS            CmR: chloramphenicol acetyltransferase; cat; confers resistance to chloramphenicol
   3140..3298    +  CDS            ccdA (fragment): CCDA_ECO57 - Also known as H, letA. Experimental evidence at protein level: Swiss-Prot protein existence level 1. Antitoxin component of a type II toxin-antitoxin (TA) system which inhibits the post-segregational killing (PSK) of plasmid-free cells, also referred to as a plasmid addiction system. Binds to and blocks the activity of CcdB; will also remove bound CcdB protein from the CcdB-GyrA complex by forming a CcdA-CcdB complex, a process termed rejuvenation. Functions as a transcriptional corepressor for the ccdAB operon, repression also requires CcdB (By similarity). From Escherichia coli
   3303..3605    +  CDS            ccdB: CCDB_ECOLI - Also known as G, letB, letD. Experimental evidence at protein level: Swiss-Prot protein existence level 1. Toxic component of a type II toxin-antitoxin (TA) system, functioning in plasmid maintainence. Responsible for the post- segregational killing (PSK) of plasmid-free cells, also referred to as a plasmid addiction system. Half-life of over 2 hours. Cell killing by CcdB is accompanied by filamentation, defects in chromosome and plasmid segregation, defects in cell division, formation of anucleate cells, decreased DNA synthesis and plasmid loss. Interferes with the activity of DN
   3649..3773    -  protein_bind   attR2: mutant version of attR; recombination site for the Gateway® LR reaction LR Clonase™
   3805..4521    +  CDS            Citrine: Citrine is a basic (constitutively fluorescent) yellow fluorescent protein published in 2001, derived from Aequorea victoria. It has moderate acid sensitivity.
   4523..4578    -  misc_feature   MCS: pUC18/19 multiple cloning site
   4584..4836    +  terminator     NOS terminator: nopaline synthase terminator and poly(A) signal
   4892..4914    -  protein_bind   lac operator (fragment): The lac repressor binds to the lac operator to inhibit transcription in E. coli. This inhibition can be relieved by adding lactose or isopropyl-β-D-thiogalactopyranoside (IPTG). lac repressor encoded by lacI
   4918..4948    -  promoter       lac promoter: promoter for the E. coli lac operon
   4963..4984    -  protein_bind   CAP binding site: CAP binding activates transcription in the presence of cAMP. E. coli catabolite activator protein
   5069..5243    -  polyA_signal   CaMV poly(A) signal: cauliflower mosaic virus polyadenylation signal
   5284..6309    -  CDS            HygR: hygromycin B phosphotransferase confers resistance to hygromycin
   6376..7051    -  promoter       CaMV 35S promoter (enhanced): cauliflower mosaic virus 35S promoter with a duplicated enhancer region
   7246..7270    -  misc_feature   LB T-DNA repeat: left border repeat from nopaline C58 T-DNA
   7529..7552    +  promoter       Pc promoter (fragment): intI1 (promoter lies within the coding sequence); class 1 integron promoter
   7728..7784    +  CDS            GmR (fragment): gentamycin acetyltransferase; aacC1; confers resistance to gentamycin
   7795..8582    +  CDS            SmR (fragment): aminoglycoside adenylyltransferase (Murphy, 1985); aadA; confers resistance to spectinomycin and streptomycin
   8828..9416    +  rep_origin     ori: high-copy-number ColE1/pMB1/pBR322/pUC origin of replication
   9602..9742    -  misc_feature   bom: basis of mobility region from pBR322
   9844..9883    -  CDS            rop (fragment): Rop protein, which maintains plasmids at low copy number; rop
  10086..10280   -  rep_origin     pVS1 oriV: origin of replication for the Pseudomonas plasmid pVS1 (Heeb et al., 2000)
  10346..11419   -  CDS            pVS1 RepA: replication protein from the Pseudomonas plasmid pVS1 (Heeb et al., 2000)
  11848..12477   -  CDS            pVS1 StaA: stability protein from the Pseudomonas plasmid pVS1 (Heeb et al., 2000)
  13037..13438   -  CDS            Y4CG_SINFN (fragment): Protein inferred from homology: Swiss-Prot protein existence level 3. From Sinorhizobium fredii (strain NBRC 101917 / NGR234).
>Addgene plasmid #68562 | pMpGWB108 | depositor full sequence | sequence record 130301 | pMpGWB108 sequence 13724 bps
TTTCACGCCCTTTTAAATATCCGATTATTCTAATAAACGCTCTTTTCTCTTAGGTTTACCCGCCAATATA
TCCTGTCAAACACTGATAGTTTAAACTGAAGGCGGGAAACGACAATCTGATCCAAGCTCAAGCTGCTCTA
GCATTCGCCATTCAGGCTGCGCAACTGTTGGGAAGGGCGATCGGTGCGGGCCTCTTCGCTATTACGCCAG
CTGGCGAAAGGGGGATGTGCTGCAAGGCGATTAAGTTGGGTAACGCCAGGGTTTTCCCAGTCACGACGTT
GTAAAACGACGGCCAGTGCCAAGCTTGGCCCGGGCAAATGAGTCACACACATTGTTGAGAGACATATCAA
AATAACTCAATTGTAAGGTAAGTTGATAGATTTCCCAGTTAAATGCATTATTTTAACAATATTTGTATCT
CAAATTTTCAAAATCATATCAAATTTGCAGATCTTGATGATGATTCACAACTCTGTCTTCGATTTTTGAT
TGTTAACGGGTATCGATATTTGGGTAACTTAAAAAGAATTTGCTAAAGATCTTAAAAAACAGATTAAAAA
AACCTTTCAAAATAGCTAATCCTTTAAATCCGTTTCACAATATAATGCTCATTGATGATAATCGAAAAGA
TTCCATTTTAAAGTGCATATAAATTGCTTAATTATCTCTTTCTGTCTCGTAATATTTTGTTCTCTCCTAT
TGGATCGGACCCGCATCTTCTCGATCAGTTCACTATACTAATATTTGGTCAACTTCAAGAGAGATTAGAA
CTTCGTTCTCCAAAGTGTAAAGGCCGACAAGCAGAAAAGGAAACTTCAATCAGAAGCCTTCTAGGTTTTC
CCGCGTCCCAAAAAGCGAAGGGAGGACGGGGAGGACGGTGAGGCCAGAAGAAGAAAGCAACAGTAAAATC
TCATGTGATTGCGTGCATGTCATGGATCTATGGGATGCTAGTCCACCGTTTGGAAGTATGTGCAGAAGGA
GAAAGGCGCGGGAGGCCAAAAGCGACTTCGGCCACCTCTCTACTTTCTAGAAAGTTTGCTCGCAGCTTGT
AATAAGCGCGGAAAAGGTACTCGAAAAACCGGAGCAATCGGTGTGGTATCAGCAGTCGGGTTCGCTAAAC
CTACGTCTTCTTATTTTGGAATGTTAAATTGAAAGGGCGTGCCGGCCCTAAGCACGGACGATGTGACAGA
CGGAGGAGTGTGAGCAATTCGGATGACGATGCTGGCCGGCAGTCACGACAAAGAGTCCGAAGGGGCATGG
ACAGGGCAATATATAAATGGAAAAGAGGCTTTGAATATTCCTAACCCTTCGTCGTCGGCCTCCCAACTTG
CCCTCGCATGCTGAATTGGCCGCCTATCTGCGAATGGCCGGCCGCCGACCCTAAGTCGCAATAACTTGAA
CGGAGCCGATGCAAAGTCCTTATCGAACGCTCGTTATTATAAACGGGGCAGACCTAGGTATTTAATTATA
TCAAAACCCTCCGCAATTTCGCTAATCATTCCCTAATTTCTTCTACTTTGGCGTCTAGTGCTGTGGTCGC
GCTTGCTCTCAAAGCTCGCTGGGAGGCAGTGGAGCGTCTGGCTTAAAATCGATCGCCGCAACCCTAGAGT
TCCTTTCACTTCTTTCTCTCTTGCGTGGAGAGCATCGACATCGAAGAGCTGCATCTTGTCTTCTGGTATG
CGCCTTGTGCCCTCGTCTCTGTACGTCGTTACGATTGCTCGATATTGTGATTGTCTAGACCTGAAACCCG
ACTGGAGCTTTTACGTGGTGTCGATTGGGGCCTCGAGCGAGTGATTTTTTAGGTTCGTTTTAGCCAAGTA
CATCCCACTTTGGTCAGTCCTGTTATCTCGGTAAGGTGTTCAGTTCGGTCTCTGGTGCGGAGGTGCCTCG
TAAGTTTCCTGCATGATAGATTTGTCTATCCTTGACTTGAAGAGGAGTCGAAGGTCAGCGAGGTTGGCTG
TGTGCTATGGACGTCGGTGCTCCTTGGTTCCGTGCTTCTATGGGTGTTGCCTCAACAGTATTGATGTGCC
TGCAGAAAGGTTGACTAGAGTTATCAACAAGTTTGTACAAAAAAGCTGAACGAGAAACGTAAAATGATAT
AAATATCAATATATTAAATTAGATTTTGCATAAAAAACAGACTACATAATACTGTAAAACACAACATATC
CAGTCACTATGGCGGCCCCTCGAGGGGCCGCATTAGGCACCCCAGGCTTTACACTTTATGCTTCCGGCTC
GTATAATGTGTGGATTTTGAGTTAGGATCCGTCGAGATTTTCAGGAGCTAAGGAAGCTAAAATGGAGAAA
AAAATCACTGGATATACCACCGTTGATATATCCCAATGGCATCGTAAAGAACATTTTGAGGCATTTCAGT
CAGTTGCTCAATGTACCTATAACCAGACCGTTCAGCTGGATATTACGGCCTTTTTAAAGACCGTAAAGAA
AAATAAGCACAAGTTTTATCCGGCCTTTATTCACATTCTTGCCCGCCTGATGAATGCTCATCCGGAATTC
CGTATGGCAATGAAAGACGGTGAGCTGGTGATATGGGATAGTGTTCACCCTTGTTACACCGTTTTCCATG
AGCAAACTGAAACGTTTTCATCGCTCTGGAGTGAATACCACGACGATTTCCGGCAGTTTCTACACATATA
TTCGCAAGATGTGGCGTGTTACGGTGAAAACCTGGCCTATTTCCCTAAAGGGTTTATTGAGAATATGTTT
TTCGTCTCAGCCAATCCCTGGGTGAGTTTCACCAGTTTTGATTTAAACGTGGCCAATATGGACAACTTCT
TCGCCCCCGTTTTCACCATGGGCAAATATTATACGCAAGGCGACAAGGTGCTGATGCCGCTGGCGATTCA
GGTTCATCATGCCGTCTGTGATGGCTTCCATGTCGGCAGAATGCTTAATGAATTACAACAGTACTGCGAT
GAGTGGCAGGGCGGGGCGTAAAGATCTGGATCCGGCTTACTAAAAGCCAGATAACAGTATGCGTATTTGC
GCGCTGATTTTTGCGGTATAAGAATATATACTGATATGTATACCCGAAGTATGTCAAAAAGAGGTGTGCT
ATGAAGCAGCGTATTACAGTGACAGTTGACAGCGACAGCTATCAGTTGCTCAAGGCATATATGATGTCAA
TATCTCCGGTCTGGTAAGCACAACCATGCAGAATGAAGCCCGTCGTCTGCGTGCCGAACGCTGGAAAGCG
GAAAATCAGGAAGGGATGGCTGAGGTCGCCCGGTTTATTGAAATGAACGGCTCTTTTGCTGACGAGAACA
GGGACTGGTGAAATGCAGTTTAAGGTTTACACCTATAAAAGAGAGAGCCGTTATCGTCTGTTTGTGGATG
TACAGAGTGATATTATTGACACGCCCGGGCGACGGATGGTGATCCCCCTGGCCAGTGCACGTCTGCTGTC
AGATAAAGTCTCCCGTGAACTTTACCCGGTGGTGCATATCGGGGATGAAAGCTGGCGCATGATGACCACC
GATATGGCCAGTGTGCCGGTCTCCGTTATCGGGGAAGAAGTGGCTGATCTCAGCCACCGCGAAAATGACA
TCAAAAACGCCATTAACCTGATGTTCTGGGGAATATAAATGTCAGGCTCCCTTATACACAGCCAGTCTGC
AGGTCGACCATAGTGACTGGATATGTTGTGTTTTACAGTATTATGTAGTCTGTTTTTTATGCAAAATCTA
ATTTAATATATTGATATTTATATCATTTTACGTTTCTCGTTCAGCTTTCTTGTACAAAGTGGTTGATAAC
AGCGCTGGAGGCTCCGGTGGGAGCATGGTGAGCAAGGGCGAGGAGCTGTTCACCGGGGTGGTGCCCATCC
TGGTCGAGCTGGACGGCGACGTAAACGGCCACAAGTTCAGCGTGTCCGGCGAGGGCGAGGGCGATGCCAC
CTACGGCAAGCTGACCCTGAAGTTCATCTGCACCACCGGCAAGCTGCCCGTGCCCTGGCCCACCCTCGTG
ACCACCTTCGGCTACGGCCTGATGTGCTTCGCCCGCTACCCCGACCACATGAAGCAGCACGACTTCTTCA
AGTCCGCCATGCCCGAAGGCTACGTCCAGGAGCGCACCATCTTCTTCAAGGACGACGGCAACTACAAGAC
CCGCGCCGAGGTGAAGTTCGAGGGCGACACCCTGGTGAACCGCATCGAGCTGAAGGGCATCGACTTCAAG
GAGGACGGCAACATCCTGGGGCACAAGCTGGAGTACAACTACAACAGCCACAACGTCTATATCATGGCCG
ACAAGCAGAAGAACGGCATCAAGGTGAACTTCAAGATCCGCCACAACATCGAGGACGGCAGCGTGCAGCT
CGCCGACCACTACCAGCAGAACACCCCCATCGGCGACGGCCCCGTGCTGCTGCCCGACAACCACTACCTG
AGCTACCAGTCCGCCCTGAGCAAAGACCCCAACGAGAAGCGCGATCACATGGTCCTGCTGGAGTTCGTGA
CCGCCGCCGGGATCACTCTCGGCATGGACGAGCTGTACAAGTAAGCTTGCATGCCTGCAGGTCGACTCTA
GAGGATCCCCGGGTACCGAGCTCGAATTTCCCCGATCGTTCAAACATTTGGCAATAAAGTTTCTTAAGAT
TGAATCCTGTTGCCGGTCTTGCGATGATTATCATATAATTTCTGTTGAATTACGTTAAGCATGTAATAAT
TAACATGTAATGCATGACGTTATTTATGAGATGGGTTTTTATGATTAGAGTCCCGCAATTATACATTTAA
TACGCGATAGAAAACAAAATATAGCGCGCAAACTAGGATAAATTATCGCGCGCGGTGTCATCTATGTTAC
TAGATCGGGAATTGGTTCCGGAACCAATTCGTAATCATGGTCATAGCTGTTTCCTGTGTGAAATTGTTAT
CCGCTCACAATTCCACACAACATACGAGCCGGAAGCATAAAGTGTAAAGCCTGGGGTGCCTAATGAGTGA
GCTAACTCACATTAGGCTGAATTAGGCGCGCCTATTTCTGAATTCAACACATTGCGGACGTTTTTAATGT
ACTGAATTAACGCCGAATTAATTCGGGGGATCTGGATTTTAGTACTGGATTTTGGTTTTAGGAATTAGAA
ATTTTATTGATAGAAGTATTTTACAAATACAAATACATACTAAGGGTTTCTTATATGCTCAACACATGAG
CGAAACCCTATAGGAACCCTAATTCCCTTATCTGGGAACTACTCACACATTATTATGGAGAAACTCGAGC
TTGTCGATCGACAGATCCCGGTCGGCATCTACTCTATTTCTTTGCCCTCGGACGAGTGCTGGGGCGTCGG
TTTCCACTATCGGCGAGTACTTCTACACAGCCATCGGTCCAGACGGCCGCGCTTCTGCGGGCGATTTGTG
TACGCCCGACAGTCCCGGCTCCGGATCGGACGATTGCGTCGCATCGACCCTGCGCCCAAGCTGCATCATC
GAAATTGCCGTCAACCAAGCTCTGATAGAGTTGGTCAAGACCAATGCGGAGCATATACGCCCGGAGTCGT
GGCGATCCTGCAAGCTCCGGATGCCTCCGCTCGAAGTAGCGCGTCTGCTGCTCCATACAAGCCAACCACG
GCCTCCAGAAGAAGATGTTGGCGACCTCGTATTGGGAATCCCCGAACATCGCCTCGCTCCAGTCAATGAC
CGCTGTTATGCGGCCATTGTCCGTCAGGACATTGTTGGAGCCGAAATCCGCGTGCACGAGGTGCCGGACT
TCGGGGCAGTCCTCGGCCCAAAGCATCAGCTCATCGAGAGCCTGCGCGACGGACGCACTGACGGTGTCGT
CCATCACAGTTTGCCAGTGATACACATGGGGATCAGCAATCGCGCATATGAAATCACGCCATGTAGTGTA
TTGACCGATTCCTTGCGGTCCGAATGGGCCGAACCCGCTCGTCTGGCTAAGATCGGCCGCAGCGATCGCA
TCCATAGCCTCCGCGACCGGTTGTAGAACAGCGGGCAGTTCGGTTTCAGGCAGGTCTTGCAACGTGACAC
CCTGTGAACGGCGGGAGATGCAATAGGTCAGGCTCTCGCTAAACTCCCCAATGTCAAGCACTTCCGGAAT
CGGGAGCGCGGCCGATGCAAAGTGCCGATAAACATAACGATCTTTGTAGAAACCATCGGCGCAGCTATTT
ACCCGCAGGACATATCCACGCCCTCCTACATCGAAGCTGAAAGCACGAGATTCTTCGCCCTCCGAGAGCT
GCATCAGGTCGGAGACGCTGTCGAACTTTTCGATCAGAAACTTCTCGACAGACGTCGCGGTGAGTTCAGG
CTTTTTCATATCTCATTGCCCCCCGGATCTGCGAAAGCTCGAGAGAGATAGATTTGTAGAGAGAGACTGG
TGATTTCAGCGTGTCCTCTCCAAATGAAATGAACTTCCTTATATAGAGGAAGGTCTTGCGAAGGATAGTG
GGATTGTGCGTCATCCCTTACGTCAGTGGAGATATCACATCAATCCACTTGCTTTGAAGACGTGGTTGGA
ACGTCTTCTTTTTCCACGATGCTCCTCGTGGGTGGGGGTCCATCTTTGGGACCACTGTCGGCAGAGGCAT
CTTGAACGATAGCCTTTCCTTTATCGCAATGATGGCATTTGTAGGTGCCACCTTCCTTTTCTACTGTCCT
TTTGATGAAGTGACAGATAGCTGGGCAATGGAATCCGAGGAGGTTTCCCGATATTACCCTTTGTTGAAAA
GTCTCAATAGCCCTTTGGTCTTCTGAGACTGTATCTTTGATATTCTTGGAGTAGACGAGAGTGTCGTGCT
CCACCATGTTCACATCAATCCACTTGCTTTGAAGACGTGGTTGGAACGTCTTCTTTTTCCACGATGCTCC
TCGTGGGTGGGGGTCCATCTTTGGGACCACTGTCGGCAGAGGCATCTTGAACGATAGCCTTTCCTTTATC
GCAATGATGGCATTTGTAGGTGCCACCTTCCTTTTCTACTGTCCTTTTGATGAAGTGACAGATAGCTGGG
CAATGGAATCCGAGGAGGTTTCCCGATATTACCCTTTGTTGAAAAGTCTCAATAGCCCTTTGGTCTTCTG
AGACTGTATCTTTGATATTCTTGGAGTAGACGAGAGTGTCGTGCTCCACCATGTTGGCAAGCTGCTCTAG
CCAATACGCAAACCGAATTCAGAAATAAATTCAGCCTAATTCGGCGTTAATTCAGTACATTAAAAACGTC
CGCAATGTGTTATTAAGTTGTCTAAGCGTCAATTTGTTTACACCACAATATATCCTGCCACCAGCCAGCC
AACAGCTCCCCGACCGGCAGCTCGGCACAAAATCACCACTCGATACAGGCAGCCCATCAGTCCGGGACGG
CGTCAGCGGGAGAGCCGTTGTAAGGCGGCAGACTTTGCTCATGTTACCGATGCTATTCGGAAGAACGGCA
ACTAAGCTGCCGGGTTTGAAACACGGATGATCTCGCGGAGGGTAGCATGTTGATTGTAACGATGACAGAG
CGTTGCTGCCTGTGATCAATTCGGGCACGAACCCAGTGGACATAAGCCTGTTCGGTTCGTAAGCTGTAAT
GCAAGTAGCGTATGCGCTCACGCAACTGGTCCAGAACCTTGACCGAACGCAGCGGTGGTAACGGCGCAGT
GGCGGTTTTCATGGCTTGTTATGACTGTTTTTTTGGGGTACAGTCTATGCCTCGGGCATCCAAGCAGCAA
GCGCGTTACGCCGTGGGTCGATGTTTGATGTTATGGAGCAGCAACGATGTTACGCAGCAGGGCAGTCGCC
CTAAAACAAAGTTAAACATCATGGGGGAAGCGGTGATCGCCGAAGTATCGACTCAACTATCAGAGGTAGT
TGGCGTCATCGAGCGCCATCTCGAACCGACGTTGCTGGCCGTACATTTGTACGGCTCCGCAGTGGATGGC
GGCCTGAAGCCACACAGTGATATTGATTTGCTGGTTACGGTGACCGTAAGGCTTGATGAAACAACGCGGC
GAGCTTTGATCAACGACCTTTTGGAAACTTCGGCTTCCCCTGGAGAGAGCGAGATTCTCCGCGCTGTAGA
AGTCACCATTGTTGTGCACGACGACATCATTCCGTGGCGTTATCCAGCTAAGCGCGAACTGCAATTTGGA
GAATGGCAGCGCAATGACATTCTTGCAGGTATCTTCGAGCCAGCCACGATCGACATTGATCTGGCTATCT
TGCTGACAAAAGCAAGAGAACATAGCGTTGCCTTGGTAGGTCCAGCGGCGGAGGAACTCTTTGATCCGGT
TCCTGAACAGGATCTATTTGAGGCGCTAAATGAAACCTTAACGCTATGGAACTCGCCGCCCGACTGGGCT
GGCGATGAGCGAAATGTAGTGCTTACGTTGTCCCGCATTTGGTACAGCGCAGTAACCGGCAAAATCGCGC
CGAAGGATGTCGCTGCCGACTGGGCAATGGAGCGCCTGCCGGCCCAGTATCAGCCCGTCATACTTGAAGC
TAGACAGGCTTATCTTGGACAAGAAGAAGATCGCTTGGCCTCGCGCGCAGATCAGTTGGAAGAATTTGTC
CACTACGTGAAAGGCGAGATCACCAAGGTAGTCGGCAAATAATGTCTAGCTAGAAATTCGTTCAAGCCGA
CGCCGCTTCGCGGCGCGGCTTAACTCAAGCGTTAGATGCACTAAGCACATAATTGCTCACAGCCAAACTA
TCAGGTCAAGTCTGCTTTTATTATTTTTAAGCGTGCATAATAAGCCCTACACAAATTGGGAGATATATCA
TGCATGACCAAAATCCCTTAACGTGAGTTTTCGTTCCACTGAGCGTCAGACCCCGTAGAAAAGATCAAAG
GATCTTCTTGAGATCCTTTTTTTCTGCGCGTAATCTGCTGCTTGCAAACAAAAAAACCACCGCTACCAGC
GGTGGTTTGTTTGCCGGATCAAGAGCTACCAACTCTTTTTCCGAAGGTAACTGGCTTCAGCAGAGCGCAG
ATACCAAATACTGTCCTTCTAGTGTAGCCGTAGTTAGGCCACCACTTCAAGAACTCTGTAGCACCGCCTA
CATACCTCGCTCTGCTAATCCTGTTACCAGTGGCTGCTGCCAGTGGCGATAAGTCGTGTCTTACCGGGTT
GGACTCAAGACGATAGTTACCGGATAAGGCGCAGCGGTCGGGCTGAACGGGGGGTTCGTGCACACAGCCC
AGCTTGGAGCGAACGACCTACACCGAACTGAGATACCTACAGCGTGAGCTATGAGAAAGCGCCACGCTTC
CCGAAGGGAGAAAGGCGGACAGGTATCCGGTAAGCGGCAGGGTCGGAACAGGAGAGCGCACGAGGGAGCT
TCCAGGGGGAAACGCCTGGTATCTTTATAGTCCTGTCGGGTTTCGCCACCTCTGACTTGAGCGTCGATTT
TTGTGATGCTCGTCAGGGGGGCGGAGCCTATGGAAAAACGCCAGCAACGCGGCCTTTTTACGGTTCCTGG
CCTTTTGCTGGCCTTTTGCTCACATGTTCTTTCCTGCGTTATCCCCTGATTCTGTGGATAACCGTATTAC
CGCCTTTGAGTGAGCTGATACCGCTCGCCGCAGCCGAACGACCGAGCGCAGCGAGTCAGTGAGCGAGGAA
GCGGAAGAGCGCCTGATGCGGTATTTTCTCCTTACGCATCTGTGCGGTATTTCACACCGCATATGGTGCA
CTCTCAGTACAATCTGCTCTGATGCCGCATAGTTAAGCCAGTATACACTCCGCTATCGCTACGTGACTGG
GTCATGGCTGCGCCCCGACACCCGCCAACACCCGCTGACGCGCCCTGACGGGCTTGTCTGCTCCCGGCAT
CCGCTTACAGACAAGCTGTGACCGTCTCCGGGAGCTGCATGTGTCAGAGGTTTTCACCGTCATCACCGAA
ACGCGCGAGGCAGGGTGCCTTGATGTGGGCGCCGGCGGTCGAGTGGCGACGGCGCGGCTTGTCCGCGCCC
TGGTAGATTGCCTGGCCGTAGGCCAGCCATTTTTGAGCGGCCAGCGGCCGCGATAGGCCGACGCGAAGCG
GCGGGGCGTAGGGAGCGCAGCGACCGAAGGGTAGGCGCTTTTTGCAGCTCTTCGGCTGTGCGCTGGCCAG
ACAGTTATGCACAGGCCAGGCGGGTTTTAAGAGTTTTAATAAGTTTTAAAGAGTTTTAGGCGGAAAAATC
GCCTTTTTTCTCTTTTATATCAGTCACTTACATGTGTGACCGGTTCCCAATGTACGGCTTTGGGTTCCCA
ATGTACGGGTTCCGGTTCCCAATGTACGGCTTTGGGTTCCCAATGTACGTGCTATCCACAGGAAAGAGAC
CTTTTCGACCTTTTTCCCCTGCTAGGGCAATTTGCCCTAGCATCTGCTCCGTACATTAGGAACCGGCGGA
TGCTTCGCCCTCGATCAGGTTGCGGTAGCGCATGACTAGGATCGGGCCAGCCTGCCCCGCCTCCTCCTTC
AAATCGTACTCCGGCAGGTCATTTGACCCGATCAGCTTGCGCACGGTGAAACAGAACTTCTTGAACTCTC
CGGCGCTGCCACTGCGTTCGTAGATCGTCTTGAACAACCATCTGGCTTCTGCCTTGCCTGCGGCGCGGCG
TGCCAGGCGGTAGAGAAAACGGCCGATGCCGGGATCGATCAAAAAGTAATCGGGGTGAACCGTCAGCACG
TCCGGGTTCTTGCCTTCTGTGATCTCGCGGTACATCCAATCAGCTAGCTCGATCTCGATGTACTCCGGCC
GCCCGGTTTCGCTCTTTACGATCTTGTAGCGGCTAATCAAGGCTTCACCCTCGGATACCGTCACCAGGCG
GCCGTTCTTGGCCTTCTTCGTACGCTGCATGGCAACGTGCGTGGTGTTTAACCGAATGCAGGTTTCTACC
AGGTCGTCTTTCTGCTTTCCGCCATCGGCTCGCCGGCAGAACTTGAGTACGTCCGCAACGTGTGGACGGA
ACACGCGGCCGGGCTTGTCTCCCTTCCCTTCCCGGTATCGGTTCATGGATTCGGTTAGATGGGAAACCGC
CATCAGTACCAGGTCGTAATCCCACACACTGGCCATGCCGGCCGGCCCTGCGGAAACCTCTACGTGCCCG
TCTGGAAGCTCGTAGCGGATCACCTCGCCAGCTCGTCGGTCACGCTTCGACAGACGGAAAACGGCCACGT
CCATGATGCTGCGACTATCGCGGGTGCCCACGTCATAGAGCATCGGAACGAAAAAATCTGGTTGCTCGTC
GCCCTTGGGCGGCTTCCTAATCGACGGCGCACCGGCTGCCGGCGGTTGCCGGGATTCTTTGCGGATTCGA
TCAGCGGCCGCTTGCCACGATTCACCGGGGCGTGCTTCTGCCTCGATGCGTTGCCGCTGGGCGGCCTGCG
CGGCCTTCAACTTCTCCACCAGGTCATCACCCAGCGCCGCGCCGATTTGTACCGGGCCGGATGGTTTGCG
ACCGCTCACGCCGATTCCTCGGGCTTGGGGGTTCCAGTGCCATTGCAGGGCCGGCAGACAACCCAGCCGC
TTACGCCTGGCCAACCGCCCGTTCCTCCACACATGGGGCATTCCACGGCGTCGGTGCCTGGTTGTTCTTG
ATTTTCCATGCCGCCTCCTTTAGCCGCTAAAATTCATCTACTCATTTATTCATTTGCTCATTTACTCTGG
TAGCTGCGCGATGTATTCAGATAGCAGCTCGGTAATGGTCTTGCCTTGGCGTACCGCGTACATCTTCAGC
TTGGTGTGATCCTCCGCCGGCAACTGAAAGTTGACCCGCTTCATGGCTGGCGTGTCTGCCAGGCTGGCCA
ACGTTGCAGCCTTGCTGCTGCGTGCGCTCGGACGGCCGGCACTTAGCGTGTTTGTGCTTTTGCTCATTTT
CTCTTTACCTCATTAACTCAAATGAGTTTTGATTTAATTTCAGCGGCCAGCGCCTGGACCTCGCGGGCAG
CGTCGCCCTCGGGTTCTGATTCAAGAACGGTTGTGCCGGCGGCGGCAGTGCCTGGGTAGCTCACGCGCTG
CGTGATACGGGACTCAAGAATGGGCAGCTCGTACCCGGCCAGCGCCTCGGCAACCTCACCGCCGATGCGC
GTGCCTTTGATCGCCCGCGACACGACAAAGGCCGCTTGTAGCCTTCCATCCGTGACCTCAATGCGCTGCT
TAACCAGCTCCACCAGGTCGGCGGTGGCCCATATGTCGTAAGGGCTTGGCTGCACCGGAATCAGCACGAA
GTCGGCTGCCTTGATCGCGGACACAGCCAAGTCCGCCGCCTGGGGCGCTCCGTCGATCACTACGAAGTCG
CGCCGGCCGATGGCCTTCACGTCGCGGTCAATCGTCGGGCGGTCGATGCCGACAACGGTTAGCGGTTGAT
CTTCCCGCACGGCCGCCCAATCGCGGGCACTGCCCTGGGGATCGGAATCGACTAACAGAACATCGGCCCC
GGCGAGTTGCAGGGCGCGGGCTAGATGGGTTGCGATGGTCGTCTTGCCTGACCCGCCTTTCTGGTTAAGT
ACAGCGATAACCTTCATGCGTTCCCCTTGCGTATTTGTTTATTTACTCATCGCATCATATACGCAGCGAC
CGCATGACGCAAGCTGTTTTACTCAAATACACATCACCTTTTTAGACGGCGGCGCTCGGTTTCTTCAGCG
GCCAAGCTGGCCGGCCAGGCCGCCAGCTTGGCATCAGACAAACCGGCCAGGATTTCATGCAGCCGCACGG
TTGAGACGTGCGCGGGCGGCTCGAACACGTACCCGGCCGCGATCATCTCCGCCTCGATCTCTTCGGTAAT
GAAAAACGGTTCGTCCTGGCCGTCCTGGTGCGGTTTCATGCTTGTTCCTCTTGGCGTTCATTCTCGGCGG
CCGCCAGGGCGTCGGCCTCGGTCAATGCGTCCTCACGGAAGGCACCGCGCCGCCTGGCCTCGGTGGGCGT
CACTTCCTCGCTGCGCTCAAGTGCGCGGTACAGGGTCGAGCGATGCACGCCAAGCAGTGCAGCCGCCTCT
TTCACGGTGCGGCCTTCCTGGTCGATCAGCTCGCGGGCGTGCGCGATCTGTGCCGGGGTGAGGGTAGGGC
GGGGGCCAAACTTCACGCCTCGGGCCTTGGCGGCCTCGCGCCCGCTCCGGGTGCGGTCGATGATTAGGGA
ACGCTCGAACTCGGCAATGCCGGCGAACACGGTCAACACCATGCGGCCGGCCGGCGTGGTGGTGTCGGCC
CACGGCTCTGCCAGGCTACGCAGGCCCGCGCCGGCCTCCTGGATGCGCTCGGCAATGTCCAGTAGGTCGC
GGGTGCTGCGGGCCAGGCGGTCTAGCCTGGTCACTGTCACAACGTCGCCAGGGCGTAGGTGGTCAAGCAT
CCTGGCCAGCTCCGGGCGGTCGCGCCTGGTGCCGGTGATCTTCTCGGAAAACAGCTTGGTGCAGCCGGCC
GCGTGCAGTTCGGCCCGTTGGTTGGTCAAGTCCTGGTCGTCGGTGCTGACGCGGGCATAGCCCAGCAGGC
CAGCGGCGGCGCTCTTGTTCATGGCGTAATGTCTCCGGTTCTAGTCGCAAGTATTCTACTTTATGCGACT
AAAACACGCGACAAGAAAACGCCAGGAAAAGGGCAGGGCGGCAGCCTGTCGCGTAACTTAGGACTTGTGC
GACATGTCGTTTTCAGAAGACGGCTGCACTGAACGTCAGAAGCCGACTGCACTATAGCAGCGGAGGGGTT
GGATCAAAGTACTTTGATCCCGAGGGGAACCCTGTGGTTGGCATGCACATACAAATGGACGAACGGATAA
ACCT
