>Addgene plasmid #68562 | pMpGWB108 | addgene partial sequence | sequence record 127811 | ccdB-Fwd 5'-GCATGATGACCACCGATATG-3'
TATAAATGTCAGGCTCCCTTATACACAGCCAGTCTGCAGGTCGACCATAGTGACTGGATATGTTGTGTTT
TACAGTATTATGTAGTCTGTTTTTTATGCAAAATCTAATTTAATATATTGATATTTATATCATTTTACGT
TTCTCGTTCAGCTTTCTTGTACAAAGTGGTTGATAACAGCGCTGGAGGCTCCGGTGGGAGCATGGTGAGC
AAGGGCGAGGAGCTGTTCACCGGGGTGGTGCCCATCCTGGTCGAGCTGGACGGCGACGTAAACGGCCACA
AGTTCAGCGTGTCCGGCGAGGGCGAGGGCGATGCCACCTACGGCAAGCTGACCCTGAAGTTCATCTGCAC
CACCGGCAAGCTGCCCGTGCCCTGGCC
