>Addgene plasmid #68562 | pMpGWB108 | addgene partial sequence | sequence record 127812 | CAT-R 5'-GCAACTGACTGAAATGCCTC-3'
GATTTTTTTCTCCATTTTAGCTTCCTTAGCTCCTGAAAATCTCGACGGATCCTAACTCAAAATCCACACA
TTATACGAGCCGGAAGCATAAAGTGTAAAGCCTGGGGTGCCTAATGCGGCCCCTCGAGGGGCCGCCATAG
TGACTGGATATGTTGTGTTTTACAGTATTATGTAGTCTGTTTTTTATGCAAAATCTAATTTAATATATTG
ATATTTATATCATTTTACGTTTCTCGTTCAGCTTTTTTGT
