>Addgene plasmid #68562 | pMpGWB108 | addgene partial sequence | sequence record 130299 | GW-5 5'-AATCTCGCCGGATCCTAACT-3'
AGTGTAAAGCCTGGGGTGCCTAATGCGGCCCCTCGAGGGGCCGCCATAGTGACTGGATATGTTGTGTTTT
ACAGTATTATGTAGTCTGTTTTTTATGCAAAATCTAATTTAATATATTGATATTTATATCATTTTACGTT
TCTCGTTCAGCTTTTTTGTACAAACTTGTTGATAACTCTAGTCAACCTTTCTGCAGGCACATCAATACTG
TTGAGGCAACACCCATAGAAGCACGGAACCAAGGAGCACCGACGTCCATAGCACACAGCCAACCTCGCTG
ACCTTCGACTCCTCTTCAAGTCAAGGATAGACAAATCTATCATGCAGGAAACTTACGAGGCACCTCCGCA
CCAGAGACCGAACTGAACACCTTACCGAGATAACAGGACTGACCAAAGTGGGATGTACTTGGCTAAAACG
AACCTAAAAAATCACTCGCTCGAGGCCCCAATCGACACCACGTAAAAGCTCCAGTCGGGTTTCAGGTCTA
GACAATCACAATATC
